>Addgene plasmid #12014 | pAG184 NEK6 3'UTR | depositor full sequence | sequence record 7172 | Author sequence
AGATCTGCGCAGCACCATGGCCTGAAATAACCTCTGAAAGAGGAACTTGGTTAGGTACCTTCTGAGGCGG
AAAGAACCAGCTGTGGAATGTGTGTCAGTTAGGGTGTGGAAAGTCCCCAGGCTCCCCAGCAGGCAGAAGT
ATGCAAAGCATGCATCTCAATTAGTCAGCAACCAGGTGTGGAAAGTCCCCAGGCTCCCCAGCAGGCAGAA
GTATGCAAAGCATGCATCTCAATTAGTCAGCAACCATAGTCCCGCCCCTAACTCCGCCCATCCCGCCCCT
AACTCCGCCCAGTTCCGCCCATTCTCCGCCCCATGGCTGACTAATTTTTTTTATTTATGCAGAGGCCGAG
GCCGCCTCGGCCTCTGAGCTATTCCAGAAGTAGTGAGGAGGCTTTTTTGGAGGCCTAGGCTTTTGCAAAA
AGCTTGATTCTTCTGACACAACAGTCTCGAACTTAAGCTGCAGAAGTTGGTCGTGAGGCACTGGGCAGGT
AAGTATCAAGGTTACAAGACAGGTTTAAGGAGACCAATAGAAACTGGGCTTGTCGAGACAGAGAAGACTC
TTGCGTTTCTGATAGGCACCTATTGGTCTTACTGACATCCACTTTGCCTTTCTCTCCACAGGTGTCCACT
CCCAGTTCAATTACAGCTCTTAAGGCTAGAGTACTTAATACGACTCACTATAGGCTAGCCACCATGACTT
CGAAAGTTTATGATCCAGAACAAAGGAAACGGATGATAACTGGTCCGCAGTGGTGGGCCAGATGTAAACA
AATGAATGTTCTTGATTCATTTATTAATTATTATGATTCAGAAAAACATGCAGAAAATGCTGTTATTTTT
TTACATGGTAACGCGGCCTCTTCTTATTTATGGCGACATGTTGTGCCACATATTGAGCCAGTAGCGCGGT
GTATTATACCAGACCTTATTGGTATGGGCAAATCAGGCAAATCTGGTAATGGTTCTTATAGGTTACTTGA
TCATTACAAATATCTTACTGCATGGTTTGAACTTCTTAATTTACCAAAGAAGATCATTTTTGTCGGCCAT
GATTGGGGTGCTTGTTTGGCATTTCATTATAGCTATGAGCATCAAGATAAGATCAAAGCAATAGTTCACG
CTGAAAGTGTAGTAGATGTGATTGAATCATGGGATGAATGGCCTGATATTGAAGAAGATATTGCGTTGAT
CAAATCTGAAGAAGGAGAAAAAATGGTTTTGGAGAATAACTTCTTCGTGGAAACCATGTTGCCATCAAAA
ATCATGAGAAAGTTAGAACCAGAAGAATTTGCAGCATATCTTGAACCATTCAAAGAGAAAGGTGAAGTTC
GTCGTCCAACATTATCATGGCCTCGTGAAATCCCGTTAGTAAAAGGTGGTAAACCTGACGTTGTACAAAT
TGTTAGGAATTATAATGCTTATCTACGTGCAAGTGATGATTTACCAAAAATGTTTATTGAATCGGACCCA
GGATTCTTTTCCAATGCTATTGTTGAAGGTGCCAAGAAGTTTCCTAATACTGAATTTGTCAAAGTAAAAG
GTCTTCATTTTTCGCAAGAAGATGCACCTGATGAAATGGGAAAATATATCAAATCGTTCGTTGAGCGAGT
TCTCAAAAATGAACAATAATTCTAGGAGCTCGCGTGGATGCACCGTGCCTTATCAAAGCCAGCACCACTT
TGCCTTACTTGAGTCGTCTTCTCTTCGAGTGGCCACCTGGTAGCCTAGAACAGCTAAGACCACAGGGTTC
AGCAGGTTCCCCAAAAGGCTGCCCAGCCTTACAGCAGATGCTGAAGGCAGAGCAGCTGAGGGAGGGGCGC
TGGCCACATGTCACTGATGGTCAGATTCCAAAGTCCTTTCTTTATACTGTTGTGGACAATCTCAGCTGGG
TCAATAAGGGCAGGTGGTTCAGCGAGCCACGGCAGCCCCCTGTATCTGGATTGTAATGTGAATCTTTAGG
GTAATTCCTCCAGTGACCTGTCAAGGCTTATGCTAACAGGAGACTTGCAGGAGACTAGTGTTCTAGAGCG
GCCGCTTCGAGCAGACATGATAAGATACATTGATGAGTTTGGACAAACCACAACTAGAATGCAGTGAAAA
AAATGCTTTATTTGTGAAATTTGTGATGCTATTGCTTTATTTGTAACCATTATAAGCTGCAATAAACAAG
TTAACAACAACAATTGCATTCATTTTATGTTTCAGGTTCAGGGGGAGGTGTGGGAGGTTTTTTAAAGCAA
GTAAAACCTCTACAAATGTGGTAAAATCGATAAGGATCCAGGTGGCACTTTTCGGGGAAATGTGCGCGGA
ACCCCTATTTGTTTATTTTTCTAAATACATTCAAATATGTATCCGCTCATGAGACAATAACCCTGATAAA
TGCTTCAATAATATTGAAAAAGGAAGAGTATGAGTATTCAACATTTCCGTGTCGCCCTTATTCCCTTTTT
TGCGGCATTTTGCCTTCCTGTTTTTGCTCACCCAGAAACGCTGGTGAAAGTAAAAGATGCTGAAGATCAG
TTGGGTGCACGAGTGGGTTACATCGAACTGGATCTCAACAGCGGTAAGATCCTTGAGAGTTTTCGCCCCG
AAGAACGTTTTCCAATGATGAGCACTTTTAAAGTTCTGCTATGTGGCGCGGTATTATCCCGTATTGACGC
CGGGCAAGAGCAACTCGGTCGCCGCATACACTATTCTCAGAATGACTTGGTTGAGTACTCACCAGTCACA
GAAAAGCATCTTACGGATGGCATGACAGTAAGAGAATTATGCAGTGCTGCCATAACCATGAGTGATAACA
CTGCGGCCAACTTACTTCTGACAACGATCGGAGGACCGAAGGAGCTAACCGCTTTTTTGCACAACATGGG
GGATCATGTAACTCGCCTTGATCGTTGGGAACCGGAGCTGAATGAAGCCATACCAAACGACGAGCGTGAC
ACCACGATGCCTGTAGCAATGGCAACAACGTTGCGCAAACTATTAACTGGCGAACTACTTACTCTAGCTT
CCCGGCAACAATTAATAGACTGGATGGAGGCGGATAAAGTTGCAGGACCACTTCTGCGCTCGGCCCTTCC
GGCTGGCTGGTTTATTGCTGATAAATCTGGAGCCGGTGAGCGTGGGTCTCGCGGTATCATTGCAGCACTG
GGGCCAGATGGTAAGCCCTCCCGTATCGTAGTTATCTACACGACGGGGAGTCAGGCAACTATGGATGAAC
GAAATAGACAGATCGCTGAGATAGGTGCCTCACTGATTAAGCATTGGTAACTGTCAGACCAAGTTTACTC
ATATATACTTTAGATTGATTTAAAACTTCATTTTTAATTTAAAAGGATCTAGGTGAAGATCCTTTTTGAT
AATCTCATGACCAAAATCCCTTAACGTGAGTTTTCGTTCCACTGAGCGTCAGACCCCGTAGAAAAGATCA
AAGGATCTTCTTGAGATCCTTTTTTTCTGCGCGTAATCTGCTGCTTGCAAACAAAAAAACCACCGCTACC
AGCGGTGGTTTGTTTGCCGGATCAAGAGCTACCAACTCTTTTTCCGAAGGTAACTGGCTTCAGCAGAGCG
CAGATACCAAATACTGTTCTTCTAGTGTAGCCGTAGTTAGGCCACCACTTCAAGAACTCTGTAGCACCGC
CTACATACCTCGCTCTGCTAATCCTGTTACCAGTGGCTGCTGCCAGTGGCGATAAGTCGTGTCTTACCGG
GTTGGACTCAAGACGATAGTTACCGGATAAGGCGCAGCGGTCGGGCTGAACGGGGGGTTCGTGCACACAG
CCCAGCTTGGAGCGAACGACCTACACCGAACTGAGATACCTACAGCGTGAGCTATGAGAAAGCGCCACGC
TTCCCGAAGGGAGAAAGGCGGACAGGTATCCGGTAAGCGGCAGGGTCGGAACAGGAGAGCGCACGAGGGA
GCTTCCAGGGGGAAACGCCTGGTATCTTTATAGTCCTGTCGGGTTTCGCCACCTCTGACTTGAGCGTCGA
TTTTTGTGATGCTCGTCAGGGGGGCGGAGCCTATGGAAAAACGCCAGCAACGCGGCCTTTTTACGGTTCC
TGGCCTTTTGCTGGCCTTTTGCTCACATGGCTCGAC
Features (pLannotate 1.2.2; 9 found; start..end, strand, type, name):
     62..419     +  promoter       SV40 promoter: SV40 enhancer and early promoter
    489..621     +  intron         chimeric intron: chimera between introns from human β-globin and immunoglobulin heavy chain genes
    666..684     +  promoter       T7 promoter: promoter for bacteriophage T7 RNA polymerase
    694..1629    +  CDS            Rluc: luciferase from the anthozoan coelenterate Renilla reniformis (sea pansy)
   2051..2172    -  polyA_signal   SV40 poly(A) signal: SV40 polyadenylation signal
   2195..2263    -  CDS            large T antigen (fragment): large T antigen from SV40 (simian virus 40)
   2305..2409    +  promoter       AmpR promoter: bla
   2410..3270    +  CDS            AmpR: β-lactamase; bla; confers resistance to ampicillin, carbenicillin, and related antibiotics
   3441..4029    +  rep_origin     ori: high-copy-number ColE1/pMB1/pBR322/pUC origin of replication
