[The description below was written by a language model from this plasmid's Addgene catalogue record and pLannotate feature annotations shown in this document.]
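Description:
pAG184 NEK6 3'UTR is a mammalian Renilla luciferase reporter plasmid built on pIS2, a derivative of the commercial pRL-SV40 vector. It carries a roughly 370 bp fragment of the human NEK6 3' untranslated region (also labelled N17 in the record). The full construct is about 4.1 kb. It is propagated in E. coli as a high-copy plasmid through a ColE1/pUC-type origin, with ampicillin selection provided by the β-lactamase gene under its own bla promoter.

The reporter unit is driven by the SV40 enhancer and early promoter. This is followed by a chimeric β-globin/immunoglobulin heavy chain intron that promotes efficient processing and expression of the transcript. A T7 promoter lies just upstream of the Renilla luciferase coding sequence and would allow in vitro transcription. The NEK6 fragment was inserted between SacI and SpeI sites, both retained. It is not annotated in the feature table, but the unannotated gap between the end of the luciferase open reading frame and the SV40 polyadenylation signal is consistent with its position there. In that position, the NEK6 sequence becomes the 3'UTR of the luciferase mRNA. The poly(A) signal is called on the reverse strand alongside a short large T antigen fragment, which is a remnant of the SV40 sequence rather than a functional gene.

Because the UTR is fused to the reporter, any post-transcriptional regulation acting on the NEK6 sequence appears as a change in luciferase output after transfection into mammalian cells. The associated publication concerns microRNA-mediated mRNA repression, so the construct is suited to testing whether microRNAs act on this UTR. The record does not state which microRNA or target sites are involved.
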