Addgene plasmid #12014: pAG184 NEK6 3'UTR
Depositing lab: David Bartel. Depositing organization: Whitehead Institute for Biomedical Research. Publication: The widespread impact of mammalian MicroRNAs on mRNA repression and evolution. Farh KK, Grimson A, Jan C, Lewis BP, Johnston WK, Lim LP, Burge CB, Bartel DP. Science. 2005 Dec 16. 310(5755):1817-21. 10.1126/science.1121158 PubMed 16308420.
Backbone
  Vector backbone: pIS2
  Backbone manufacturer: pIS2 derived from pRL-SV40 (Promega)
  Backbone size w/o insert (bp): 3700
  Vector type: Mammalian Expression, Luciferase
Growth in bacteria
  Bacterial resistance: Ampicillin, 100 μg/mL
  Growth temperature: 37°C
  Growth strain: DH5alpha
  Copy number: High Copy
Gene/Insert
  Gene/Insert name: N17 3'UTR (alt name: NEK6)
  Species: H. sapiens (human)
  Insert size (bp): 370
  GenBank ID: NM_014397
  Entrez Gene: NEK6 (a.k.a. SID6-1512)
  Cloning method: Restriction Enzyme; 5′ cloning site SacI (not destroyed); 3′ cloning site SpeI (not destroyed)
  Sequencing primers: 5′ EBV rev primer (GTGGTTTGTCCAAACTCATC)
Terms and licenses: Academic/Nonprofit Terms; Industry Terms: Not Available to Industry
Depositor comments: NEK6 3'UTR in renilla luciferase reporter plasmid.
How to cite: pAG184 NEK6 3'UTR was a gift from David Bartel (Addgene plasmid # 12014 ; http://n2t.net/addgene:12014 ; RRID:Addgene_12014)
