>Addgene plasmid #12014 | pAG184 NEK6 3'UTR | addgene partial sequence | sequence record 18607 | 12014 with EBV-rev
TGTCTGCTCGAGCGGCCGCTCTAGAACAACTAGTCTCCTGCAAGTCTCCTGTTAGCATAAGCCTTGACAG
GTCACTGGAGGAATTACCCTAAAGATTCACATTACAATCCAGATACAGGGGGCTGCCGTGGCTCGCTGAA
CCACCTGCCCTTATTGACCCAGCTGAGATTGTCCACAACAGTATAAAGAAAGGACTTTGGAATCTGACCA
TCAGTGACATGTGGCCAGCGCCCCTCCCTCAGCTGCTCTGCCTTCAGCATCTGCTGTAAGGCTGGGCAGC
CTTTTGGGGAACCTGCTGAACCCTGTGGTCTTAGCTGTTCTAGGCTACCAGGTGGCCACTCGAAGAGAAG
ACGACTCAAGTAAGGCAAAGTGGTGCTGGCTTTGATAAGGCACGGTGCATCCACGCGAGCTCCTAGAATT
ATTGTTCATTTTTGAGAACTCGCTCAACGAACGATTTGATATATTTTCCCATTTCATCAGGTGCATCTTC
TTGCGAAAAATGAAGACCTTTTACTTTGACAAATTCAGTATTAGGAAACTTCTTGGCACCTTCAACAATA
GCATTGGAAAAGAATCCTGGGTCCGATTCAATAAACATTTTTGGTAAATCATCACTTGCACGTAGATAAG
CATTATAATTCCTAACAATTTGTACAACGTCAGGTTTACCACCTTTTACTAACGGGATTTCACGAGGCCA
TGATAATGTTGGACGACGAACTTCACCTTTCTCTTTGAATGGTTCAAGATATGCTGCAAATTCTTCTGGT
TCTAACTTTCTCATGATTT
